LOCUS       Exported 11625 bp ds-DNA circular SYN 13-MAY-2021
DEFINITION  Level2 MoClo construct, containing level1 plant expression cassettes
            for SpCas9-h(pICSL11023) and sgRNA_AtIPCS1
            {AT3G54020}(pEPOR1CB0093)and sgRNA_AtIPCS1
            {AT3G54020}(pEPOR1CB0104).
ACCESSION   .
VERSION     .
KEYWORDS    pEPOR2KN0071
SOURCE      synthetic DNA construct
  ORGANISM  synthetic DNA construct
REFERENCE   1 (bases 1 to 11625)
  AUTHORS   Raitskin O, Schudoma C, West A, Patron NJ
  TITLE     Comparison of efficiency and specificity of CRISPR-associated (Cas)
            nucleases in plants: An expanded toolkit for precision genome
            engineering.
  JOURNAL   PLoS One. 2019 Feb 27;14(2):e0211598. doi:
            10.1371/journal.pone.0211598. eCollection 2019.
  PUBMED    30811422
REFERENCE   2 (bases 1 to 11625)
  AUTHORS   .
  TITLE     Direct Submission
  JOURNAL   Exported May 13, 2021 from SnapGene Server 1.1.58
            http://www.snapgene.com
FEATURES             Location/Qualifiers
     source          1..11625
                     /organism="synthetic DNA construct"
                     /mol_type="other DNA"
     promoter        454..799
                     /label=CaMV 35S promoter
                     /note="strong constitutive promoter from cauliflower mosaic
                     virus"
     primer_bind     742..762
                     /label=35S promoter
                     /note="CaMV 35S promoter, forward primer"
     CDS             890..4993
                     /codon_start=1
                     /product="Cas9 (Csn1) endonuclease from the Streptococcus
                     pyogenes Type II CRISPR/Cas system"
                     /label=Cas9
                     /note="generates RNA-guided double strand breaks in DNA"
                     /translation="MDKKYSIGLDIGTNSVGWAVITDEYKVPSKKFKVLGNTDRHSIKK
                     NLIGALLFDSGETAEATRLKRTARRRYTRRKNRICYLQEIFSNEMAKVDDSFFHRLEES
                     FLVEEDKKHERHPIFGNIVDEVAYHEKYPTIYHLRKKLVDSTDKADLRLIYLALAHMIK
                     FRGHFLIEGDLNPDNSDVDKLFIQLVQTYNQLFEENPINASGVDAKAILSARLSKSRRL
                     ENLIAQLPGEKKNGLFGNLIALSLGLTPNFKSNFDLAEDAKLQLSKDTYDDDLDNLLAQ
                     IGDQYADLFLAAKNLSDAILLSDILRVNTEITKAPLSASMIKRYDEHHQDLTLLKALVR
                     QQLPEKYKEIFFDQSKNGYAGYIDGGASQEEFYKFIKPILEKMDGTEELLVKLNREDLL
                     RKQRTFDNGSIPHQIHLGELHAILRRQEDFYPFLKDNREKIEKILTFRIPYYVGPLARG
                     NSRFAWMTRKSEETITPWNFEEVVDKGASAQSFIERMTNFDKNLPNEKVLPKHSLLYEY
                     FTVYNELTKVKYVTEGMRKPAFLSGEQKKAIVDLLFKTNRKVTVKQLKEDYFKKIECFD
                     SVEISGVEDRFNASLGTYHDLLKIIKDKDFLDNEENEDILEDIVLTLTLFEDREMIEER
                     LKTYAHLFDDKVMKQLKRRRYTGWGRLSRKLINGIRDKQSGKTILDFLKSDGFANRNFM
                     QLIHDDSLTFKEDIQKAQVSGQGDSLHEHIANLAGSPAIKKGILQTVKVVDELVKVMGR
                     HKPENIVIEMARENQTTQKGQKNSRERMKRIEEGIKELGSQILKEHPVENTQLQNEKLY
                     LYYLQNGRDMYVDQELDINRLSDYDVDHIVPQSFLKDDSIDNKVLTRSDKNRGKSDNVP
                     SEEVVKKMKNYWRQLLNAKLITQRKFDNLTKAERGGLSELDKAGFIKRQLVETRQITKH
                     VAQILDSRMNTKYDENDKLIREVKVITLKSKLVSDFRKDFQFYKVREINNYHHAHDAYL
                     NAVVGTALIKKYPKLESEFVYGDYKVYDVRKMIAKSEQEIGKATAKYFFYSNIMNFFKT
                     EITLANGEIRKRPLIETNGETGEIVWDKGRDFATVRKVLSMPQVNIVKKTEVQTGGFSK
                     ESILPKRNSDKLIARKKDWDPKKYGGFDSPTVAYSVLVVAKVEKGKSKKLKSVKELLGI
                     TIMERSSFEKNPIDFLEAKGYKEVKKDLIIKLPKYSLFELENGRKRMLASAGELQKGNE
                     LALPSKYVNFLYLASHYEKLKGSPEDNEQKQLFVEQHKHYLDEIIEQISEFSKRVILAD
                     ANLDKVLSAYNKHRDKPIREQAENIIHLFTLTNLGAPAAFKYFDTTIDRKRYTSTKEVL
                     DATLIHQSITGLYETRIDLSQLGGD"
     CDS             5006..5026
                     /codon_start=1
                     /product="nuclear localization signal of SV40 (simian virus
                     40) large T antigen"
                     /label=SV40 NLS
                     /translation="PKKKRKV"
     CDS             5033..5752
                     /codon_start=1
                     /product="enhanced YFP"
                     /label=EYFP
                     /note="mammalian codon-optimized"
                     /translation="MVSKGEELFTGVVPILVELDGDVNGHKFSVSGEGEGDATYGKLTL
                     KFICTTGKLPVPWPTLVTTFGYGLQCFARYPDHMKQHDFFKSAMPEGYVQERTIFFKDD
                     GNYKTRAEVKFEGDTLVNRIELKGIDFKEDGNILGHKLEYNYNSHNVYIMADKQKNGIK
                     VNFKIRHNIEDGSVQLADHYQQNTPIGDGPVLLPDNHYLSYQSALSKDPNEKRDHMVLL
                     EFVTAAGITLGMDELYK"
     primer_bind     complement(5078..5099)
                     /label=EGFP-N
                     /note="EGFP, reverse primer"
     primer_bind     complement(5339..5358)
                     /label=EXFP-R
                     /note="For distinguishing EGFP variants, reverse primer"
     primer_bind     5686..5707
                     /label=EGFP-C
                     /note="EGFP, forward primer"
     terminator      5765..6017
                     /label=NOS terminator
                     /note="nopaline synthase terminator and poly(A) signal"
     misc_RNA        6270..6345
                     /label=gRNA scaffold
                     /note="guide RNA scaffold for the Streptococcus pyogenes
                     CRISPR/Cas9 system"
     protein_bind    complement(6357..6381)
                     /gene="mutant version of attB"
                     /label=attB2
                     /bound_moiety="BP Clonase(TM)"
                     /note="recombination site for the Gateway(R) BP reaction"
     misc_RNA        6637..6712
                     /label=gRNA scaffold
                     /note="guide RNA scaffold for the Streptococcus pyogenes
                     CRISPR/Cas9 system"
     protein_bind    complement(6724..6748)
                     /gene="mutant version of attB"
                     /label=attB2
                     /bound_moiety="BP Clonase(TM)"
                     /note="recombination site for the Gateway(R) BP reaction"
     misc_feature    6817..6841
                     /label=RB T-DNA repeat
                     /note="right border repeat from nopaline C58 T-DNA"
     CDS             7150..7779
                     /codon_start=1
                     /product="stability protein from the Pseudomonas plasmid
                     pVS1 (Heeb et al., 2000)"
                     /label=pVS1 StaA
                     /translation="MKVIAVLNQKGGSGKTTIATHLARALQLAGADVLLVDSDPQGSAR
                     DWAAVREDQPLTVVGIDRPTIDRDVKAIGRRDFVVIDGAPQAADLAVSAIKAADFVLIP
                     VQPSPYDIWATADLVELVKQRIEVTDGRLQAAFVVSRAIKGTRIGGEVAEALAGYELPI
                     LESRITQRVSYPGTAAAGTTVLESEPEGDAAREVQALAAEIKSKLI"
     CDS             8208..9281
                     /codon_start=1
                     /product="replication protein from the Pseudomonas plasmid
                     pVS1 (Heeb et al., 2000)"
                     /label=pVS1 RepA
                     /translation="MSGRKPSGPVQIGAALGDDLVEKLKAAQAAQRQRIEAEARPGESW
                     QAAADRIRKESRQPPAAGASSIRKPPKGDEQPDFFVPMLYDVGTRDSRSIMDVAVFRLS
                     KRDRRAGEVIRYELPDGHVEVSAGPAGMASVWDYDLVLMAVSHLTESMNRYREGKGDKP
                     GRVFRPHVADVLKFCRRADGGKQKDDLVETCIRLNTTHVAMQRTKKAKNGRLVTVSEGE
                     ALISRYKIVKSETGRPEYIEIELADWMYREITEGKNPDVLTVHPDYFLIDPGIGRFLYR
                     LARRAAGKAEARWLFKTIYERSGSAGEFKKFCFTVRKLIGSNDLPEYDLKEEAGQAGPI
                     LVMRYRNLIEGEASAGS"
     rep_origin      9347..9541
                     /label=pVS1 oriV
                     /note="origin of replication for the Pseudomonas plasmid
                     pVS1 (Heeb et al., 2000)"
     promoter        9749..9853
                     /gene="bla"
                     /label=AmpR promoter
     CDS             9854..10648
                     /codon_start=1
                     /gene="aphA-3"
                     /product="aminoglycoside phosphotransferase"
                     /label=KanR
                     /note="confers resistance to kanamycin"
                     /translation="MAKMRISPELKKLIEKYRCVKDTEGMSPAKVYKLVGENENLYLKM
                     TDSRYKGTTYDVEREKDMMLWLEGKLPVPKVLHFERHDGWSNLLMSEADGVLCSEEYED
                     EQSPEKIIELYAECIRLFHSIDISDCPYTNSLDSRLAELDYLLNNDLADVDCENWEEDT
                     PFKDPRELYDFLKTEKPEEELVFSHGDLGDSNIFVKDGKVSGFIDLGRSGRADKWYDIA
                     FCVRSLREDIGEEQYVELFFDLLGIKPDWEKIKYYILLDELF"
     rep_origin      10819..11407
                     /direction=RIGHT
                     /label=ori
                     /note="high-copy-number ColE1/pMB1/pBR322/pUC origin of
                     replication"
     primer_bind     11308..11327
                     /label=pBR322ori-F
                     /note="pBR322 origin, forward primer"
     misc_feature    11543..11567
                     /label=LB T-DNA repeat
                     /note="left border repeat from nopaline C58 T-DNA"
ORIGIN
        1 gaacactctg tgccgatgta tcacctctcg caagaattca agcttggagg tcaacatggt
       61 ggagcacgac actctggtct actccaaaaa tgtcaaagat acagtctcag aagatcaaag
      121 ggctattgag acttttcaac aaaggataat ttcgggaaac ctcctcggat tccattgccc
      181 agctatctgt cacttcatcg aaaggacagt agaaaaggaa ggtggctcct acaaatgcca
      241 tcattgcgat aaaggaaagg ctatcattca agatctctct gccgacagtg gtcccaaaga
      301 tggaccccca cccacgagga gcatcgtgga aaaagaagag gttccaacca cgtctacaaa
      361 gcaagtggat tgatgtgata acatggtgga gcacgacact ctggtctact ccaaaaatgt
      421 caaagataca gtctcagaag atcaaagggc tattgagact tttcaacaaa ggataatttc
      481 gggaaacctc ctcggattcc attgcccagc tatctgtcac ttcatcgaaa ggacagtaga
      541 aaaggaaggt ggctcctaca aatgccatca ttgcgataaa ggaaaggcta tcattcaaga
      601 tctctctgcc gacagtggtc ccaaagatgg acccccaccc acgaggagca tcgtggaaaa
      661 agaagaggtt ccaaccacgt ctacaaagca agtggattga tgtgacatct ccactgacgt
      721 aagggatgac gcacaatccc actatccttc gcaagaccct tcctctatat aaggaagttc
      781 atttcatttg gagaggacac gctcgagtat aagagctcat ttttacaaca attaccaaca
      841 acaacaaaca acaaacaaca ttacaattac atttacaatt atcgatacaa tggacaagaa
      901 gtactccatt gggctcgata tcggcacaaa cagcgtcggc tgggccgtca ttacggacga
      961 gtacaaggtg ccgagcaaaa aattcaaagt tctgggcaat accgatcgcc acagcataaa
     1021 gaagaacctc attggcgccc tcctgttcga ctccggggag acggccgaag ccacgcggct
     1081 caaaagaaca gcacggcgca gatatacccg cagaaagaat cggatctgct acctgcagga
     1141 gatctttagt aatgagatgg ctaaggtgga tgactctttc ttccataggc tggaggagtc
     1201 ctttttggtg gaggaggata aaaagcacga gcgccaccca atctttggca atatcgtgga
     1261 cgaggtggcg taccatgaaa agtacccaac catatatcat ctgaggaaga agcttgtaga
     1321 cagtactgat aaggctgact tgcggttgat ctatctcgcg ctggcgcata tgatcaaatt
     1381 tcggggacac ttcctcatcg agggggacct gaacccagac aacagcgatg tcgacaaact
     1441 ctttatccaa ctggttcaga cttacaatca gcttttcgaa gagaacccga tcaacgcatc
     1501 cggagttgac gccaaagcaa tcctgagcgc taggctgtcc aaatcccggc ggctcgaaaa
     1561 cctcatcgca cagctccctg gggagaagaa gaacggcctg tttggtaatc ttatcgccct
     1621 gtcactcggg ctgaccccca actttaaatc taacttcgac ctggccgaag atgccaagct
     1681 tcaactgagc aaagacacct acgatgatga tctcgacaat ctgctggccc agatcggcga
     1741 ccagtacgca gacctttttt tggcggcaaa gaacctgtca gacgccattc tgctgagtga
     1801 tattctgcga gtgaacacgg agatcaccaa agctccgctg agcgctagta tgatcaagcg
     1861 ctatgatgag caccaccaag acttgacttt gctgaaggcc cttgtcagac agcaactgcc
     1921 tgagaagtac aaggaaattt tcttcgatca gtctaaaaat ggctacgccg gatacattga
     1981 cggcggagca agccaggagg aattttacaa atttattaag cccatcttgg aaaaaatgga
     2041 cggcaccgag gagctgctgg taaagcttaa cagagaagat ctgttgcgca aacagcgcac
     2101 tttcgacaat ggaagcatcc cccaccagat tcacctgggc gaactgcacg ctatcctcag
     2161 gcggcaagag gatttctacc cctttttgaa agataacagg gaaaagattg agaaaatcct
     2221 cacatttcgg ataccctact atgtaggccc cctcgcccgg ggaaattcca gattcgcgtg
     2281 gatgactcgc aaatcagaag agactatcac tccctggaac ttcgaggaag tcgtggataa
     2341 gggggcctct gcccagtcct tcatcgaaag gatgactaac tttgataaaa atctgcctaa
     2401 cgaaaaggtg cttcctaaac actctctgct gtacgagtac ttcacagttt ataacgagct
     2461 caccaaggtc aaatacgtca cagaagggat gagaaagcca gcattcctgt ctggagagca
     2521 gaagaaagct atcgtggacc tcctcttcaa gacgaaccgg aaagttaccg tgaaacagct
     2581 caaagaagat tatttcaaaa agattgaatg tttcgactct gttgaaatca gcggagtgga
     2641 ggatcgcttc aacgcatccc tgggaacgta tcacgatctc ctgaaaatca ttaaagacaa
     2701 ggacttcctg gacaatgagg agaacgagga cattcttgag gacattgtcc tcacccttac
     2761 gttgtttgaa gatagggaga tgattgaaga acgcttgaaa acttacgctc atctcttcga
     2821 cgacaaagtc atgaaacagc tcaagaggcg ccgatataca ggatgggggc ggctgtcaag
     2881 aaaactgatc aatgggatcc gagacaagca gagtggaaag acaatcctgg attttcttaa
     2941 gtccgatgga tttgccaacc ggaacttcat gcagttgatc catgatgact ctctcacctt
     3001 taaggaggac atccagaaag cacaagtttc tggccagggg gacagtctcc acgagcacat
     3061 cgctaatctt gcaggtagcc cagctatcaa aaagggaata ctgcagaccg ttaaggtcgt
     3121 ggatgaactc gtcaaagtaa tgggaaggca taagcccgag aatatcgtta tcgagatggc
     3181 ccgagagaac caaactaccc agaagggaca gaagaacagt agggaaagga tgaagaggat
     3241 tgaagagggt ataaaagaac tggggtccca aatccttaag gaacacccag ttgaaaacac
     3301 ccagcttcag aatgagaagc tctacctgta ctacctgcag aacggcaggg acatgtacgt
     3361 ggatcaggaa ctggacatca atcggctctc cgactacgac gtggatcata tcgtgcccca
     3421 gtcttttctc aaagatgatt ctattgataa taaagtgttg acaagatccg ataaaaatag
     3481 agggaagagt gataacgtcc cctcagaaga agttgtcaag aaaatgaaaa attattggcg
     3541 gcagctgctg aacgccaaac tgatcacaca acggaagttc gataatctga ctaaggctga
     3601 acgaggtggc ctgtctgagt tggataaagc cggcttcatc aaaaggcagc ttgttgagac
     3661 acgccagatc accaagcacg tggcccaaat tctcgattca cgcatgaaca ccaagtacga
     3721 tgaaaatgac aaactgattc gagaggtgaa agttattact ctgaagtcta agctggtttc
     3781 agatttcaga aaggactttc agttttataa ggtgagagag atcaacaatt accaccatgc
     3841 gcatgatgcc tacctgaatg cagtggtagg cactgcactt atcaaaaaat atcccaagct
     3901 tgaatctgaa tttgtttacg gagactataa agtgtacgat gttaggaaaa tgatcgcaaa
     3961 gtctgagcag gaaataggca aggccaccgc taagtacttc ttttacagca atattatgaa
     4021 ttttttcaag accgagatta cactggccaa tggagagatt cggaagcgac cacttatcga
     4081 aacaaacgga gaaacaggag aaatcgtgtg ggacaagggt agggatttcg cgacagtccg
     4141 gaaggtcctg tccatgccgc aggtgaacat cgttaaaaag accgaagtac agaccggagg
     4201 cttctccaag gaaagtatcc tcccgaaaag gaacagcgac aagctgatcg cacgcaaaaa
     4261 agattgggac cccaagaaat acggcggatt cgattctcct acagtcgctt acagtgtact
     4321 ggttgtggcc aaagtggaga aagggaagtc taaaaaactc aaaagcgtca aggaactgct
     4381 gggcatcaca atcatggagc gatcaagctt cgaaaaaaac cccatcgact ttctcgaggc
     4441 gaaaggatat aaagaggtca aaaaagacct catcattaag cttcccaagt actctctctt
     4501 tgagcttgaa aacggccgga aacgaatgct cgctagtgcg ggcgagctgc agaaaggtaa
     4561 cgagctggca ctgccctcta aatacgttaa tttcttgtat ctggccagcc actatgaaaa
     4621 gctcaaagga tctcccgaag ataatgagca gaagcagctg ttcgtggaac aacacaaaca
     4681 ctaccttgat gagatcatcg agcaaataag cgaattctcc aaaagagtga tcctcgccga
     4741 cgctaacctc gataaggtgc tttctgctta caataagcac agggataagc ccatcaggga
     4801 gcaggcagaa aacattatcc acttgtttac tctgaccaac ttgggcgcgc ctgcagcctt
     4861 caagtacttc gacaccacca tagacagaaa gcggtacacc tctacaaagg aggtcctgga
     4921 cgccacactg attcatcagt caattacggg gctctatgaa acaagaatcg acctctctca
     4981 gctcggtgga gacagcaggg ctgaccccaa gaagaagagg aaggtgggtt cgatggtgag
     5041 caagggcgag gagctgttca ccggggtggt gcccatcctg gtcgagctgg acggcgacgt
     5101 aaacggccac aagttcagcg tgtccggcga gggcgagggc gatgccacct acggcaagct
     5161 gaccctgaag ttcatctgca ccaccggcaa gctgcccgtg ccctggccca ccctcgtgac
     5221 caccttcggc tacggcctgc agtgcttcgc ccgctacccc gaccacatga agcagcacga
     5281 cttcttcaag tccgccatgc ccgaaggcta cgtccaggag cgcaccatct tcttcaagga
     5341 cgacggcaac tacaagaccc gcgccgaggt gaagttcgag ggcgacaccc tggtgaaccg
     5401 catcgagctg aagggcatcg acttcaagga ggacggcaac atcctggggc acaagctgga
     5461 gtacaactac aacagccaca acgtctatat catggccgac aagcagaaga acggcatcaa
     5521 ggtgaacttc aagatccgcc acaacatcga ggacggcagc gtgcagctcg ccgaccacta
     5581 ccagcagaac acccccatcg gcgacggccc cgtgctgctg cccgacaacc actacctgag
     5641 ctaccagtcc gccctgagca aagaccccaa cgagaagcgc gatcacatgg tcctgctgga
     5701 gttcgtgacc gccgccggga tcactctcgg catggacgag ctgtacaagt gagcttgtca
     5761 agcagatcgt tcaaacattt ggcaataaag tttcttaaga ttgaatcctg ttgccggtct
     5821 tgcgatgatt atcatataat ttctgttgaa ttacgttaag catgtaataa ttaacatgta
     5881 atgcatgacg ttatttatga gatgggtttt tatgattaga gtcccgcaat tatacattta
     5941 atacgcgata gaaaacaaaa tatagcgcgc aaactaggat aaattatcgc gcgcggtgtc
     6001 atctatgtta ctagatcgac gctactagaa ttcgagctcg gagcatcttc attcttaaga
     6061 tatgaagata atcttcaaaa ggcccctggg aatctgaaag aagagaagca ggcccattta
     6121 tatgggaaag aacaatagta tttcttatat aggcccattt aagttgaaaa caatcttcaa
     6181 aagtcccaca tcgcttagat aagaaaacga agctgagttt atatacagct agagtcgaag
     6241 tagtgattgc gacagtgata gttagggccg ttttagagct agaaatagca agttaaaata
     6301 aggctagtcc gttatcaact tgaaaaagtg gcaccgagtc ggtgcttttt ttctagaccc
     6361 agctttcttg tacaaagttg gcattacgct ttacgaattc ccatggggag catcttcatt
     6421 cttaagatat gaagataatc ttcaaaaggc ccctgggaat ctgaaagaag agaagcaggc
     6481 ccatttatat gggaaagaac aatagtattt cttatatagg cccatttaag ttgaaaacaa
     6541 tcttcaaaag tcccacatcg cttagataag aaaacgaagc tgagtttata tacagctaga
     6601 gtcgaagtag tgattgtcat gtgcgatgag aaaatcgttt tagagctaga aatagcaagt
     6661 taaaataagg ctagtccgtt atcaacttga aaaagtggca ccgagtcggt gctttttttc
     6721 tagacccagc tttcttgtac aaagttggca ttacgctcag agaggatgca catgtgaccg
     6781 agggacacga agtgatccgt ttaaactatc agtgtttgac aggatatatt ggcgggtaaa
     6841 cctaagagaa aagagcgttt attagaataa tcggatattt aaaagggcgt gaaaaggttt
     6901 atccgttcgt ccatttgtat gtgcatgcca accacagggt tcccctcggg agtcagccgt
     6961 gcggctgcat gaaatcctgg ccggtttgtc tgatgccaag ctggcggcct ggccggccag
     7021 cttggccgct gaagaaaccg agcgccgccg tctaaaaagg tgatgtgtat ttgagtaaaa
     7081 cagcttgcgt catgcggtcg ctgcgtatat gatgcgatga gtaaataaac aaatacgcaa
     7141 ggggaacgca tgaaggttat cgctgtactt aaccagaaag gcgggtcagg caagacgacc
     7201 atcgcaaccc atctagcccg cgccctgcaa ctcgccgggg ccgatgttct gttagtcgat
     7261 tccgatcccc agggcagtgc ccgcgattgg gcggccgtgc gggaagatca accgctaacc
     7321 gttgtcggca tcgaccgccc gacgattgac cgcgacgtga aggccatcgg ccggcgcgac
     7381 ttcgtagtga tcgacggagc gccccaggcg gcggacttgg ctgtgtccgc gatcaaggca
     7441 gccgacttcg tgctgattcc ggtgcagcca agcccttacg acatatgggc caccgccgac
     7501 ctggtggagc tggttaagca gcgcattgag gtcacggatg gaaggctaca agcggccttt
     7561 gtcgtgtcgc gggcgatcaa aggcacgcgc atcggcggtg aggttgccga ggcgctggcc
     7621 gggtacgagc tgcccattct tgagtcccgt atcacgcagc gcgtgagcta cccaggcact
     7681 gccgccgccg gcacaaccgt tcttgaatca gaacccgagg gcgacgctgc ccgcgaggtc
     7741 caggcgctgg ccgctgaaat taaatcaaaa ctcatttgag ttaatgaggt aaagagaaaa
     7801 tgagcaaaag cacaaacacg ctaagtgccg gccgtccgag cgcacgcagc agcaaggctg
     7861 caacgttggc cagcctggca gacacgccag ccatgaagcg ggtcaacttt cagttgccgg
     7921 cggaggatca caccaagctg aagatgtacg cggtacgcca aggcaagacc attaccgagc
     7981 tgctatctga atacatcgcg cagctaccag agtaaatgag caaatgaata aatgagtaga
     8041 tgaattttag cggctaaagg aggcggcatg gaaaatcaag aacaaccagg caccgacgcc
     8101 gtggaatgcc ccatgtgtgg aggaacgggc ggttggccag gcgtaagcgg ctgggttgtc
     8161 tgccggccct gcaatggcac tggaaccccc aagcccgagg aatcggcgtg agcggtcgca
     8221 aaccatccgg cccggtacaa atcggcgcgg cgctgggtga tgacctggtg gagaagttga
     8281 aggccgcgca ggccgcccag cggcaacgca tcgaggcaga agcacgcccc ggtgaatcgt
     8341 ggcaagcggc cgctgatcga atccgcaaag aatcccggca accgccggca gccggtgcgt
     8401 cgtcgattag gaagccgccc aagggcgacg agcaaccaga ttttttcgtt ccgatgctct
     8461 atgacgtggg cacccgcgat agtcgcagca tcatggacgt ggccgttttc cgtctgtcga
     8521 agcgtgaccg acgagctggc gaggtgatcc gctacgagct tccagacggg cacgtagagg
     8581 tttccgcagg gccggccggc atggccagtg tgtgggatta cgacctggta ctgatggcgg
     8641 tttcccatct aaccgaatcc atgaaccgat accgggaagg gaagggagac aagcccggcc
     8701 gcgtgttccg tccacacgtt gcggacgtac tcaagttctg ccggcgagcc gatggcggaa
     8761 agcagaaaga cgacctggta gaaacctgca ttcggttaaa caccacgcac gttgccatgc
     8821 agcgtacgaa gaaggccaag aacggccgcc tggtgacggt atccgagggt gaagccttga
     8881 ttagccgcta caagatcgta aagagcgaaa ccgggcggcc ggagtacatc gagatcgagc
     8941 tagctgattg gatgtaccgc gagattacag aaggcaagaa cccggacgtg ctgacggttc
     9001 accccgatta ctttttgatc gatcccggca tcggccgttt tctctaccgc ctggcacgcc
     9061 gcgccgcagg caaggcagaa gccagatggt tgttcaagac gatctacgaa cgcagtggca
     9121 gcgccggaga gttcaagaag ttctgtttca ccgtgcgcaa gctgatcggg tcaaatgacc
     9181 tgccggagta cgatttgaag gaggaggcgg ggcaggctgg cccgatccta gtcatgcgct
     9241 accgcaacct gatcgagggc gaagcatccg ccggttccta atgtacggag cagatgctag
     9301 ggcaaattgc cctagcaggg gaaaaaggtc gaaaaagctt ctttcctgtg gatagcacgt
     9361 acattgggaa cccaaagccg tacattggga accggaaccc gtacattggg aacccaaagc
     9421 cgtacattgg gaaccggtca cacatgtaag tgactgatat aaaagagaaa aaaggcgatt
     9481 tttccgccta aaactcttta aaacttatta aaactcttaa aacccgcctg gcctgtgcat
     9541 aactgtctgg ccagcgcaca gccgaacagc tgcaaaaagc gcccacatca aggctccgag
     9601 tgcgcggaac ccctatttgt ttatttttct aaatacattc aaatatgtat ccgctcatga
     9661 gacaataacc ctgatggcct gtgcataact gtctggccag cgcacagccg aacagctgca
     9721 aaaagcgccc acatcaaggc tccgagtgcg cggaacccct atttgtttat ttttctaaat
     9781 acattcaaat atgtatccgc tcatgagaca ataaccctga taaatgcttc aataatattg
     9841 aaaaaggaag agtatggcta aaatgagaat atcaccggaa ttgaaaaaac tgatcgaaaa
     9901 ataccgctgc gtaaaagata cggaaggaat gtctcctgct aaggtatata agctggtggg
     9961 agaaaatgaa aacctatatt taaaaatgac ggacagccgg tataaaggga ccacctatga
    10021 tgtggaacgg gaaaaggaca tgatgctatg gctggaagga aagctgcctg ttccaaaggt
    10081 cctgcacttt gaacggcatg atggctggag caatctgctc atgagtgagg ccgatggcgt
    10141 cctttgctcg gaagagtatg aagatgaaca aagccctgaa aagattatcg agctgtatgc
    10201 ggagtgcatc aggctctttc actccatcga catatcggat tgtccctata cgaatagctt
    10261 agacagccgc ttagccgaat tggattactt actgaataac gatctggccg atgtggattg
    10321 cgaaaactgg gaagaggaca ctccatttaa agatccgcgc gagctgtatg attttttaaa
    10381 gacggaaaag cccgaagagg aacttgtctt ttcccacggc gacctgggag acagcaacat
    10441 ctttgtgaaa gatggcaaag taagtggctt tattgatctt gggagaagcg gcagggcgga
    10501 caagtggtat gacattgcct tctgcgtccg gtcgctcagg gaggatatcg gggaagaaca
    10561 gtatgtcgag ctattttttg acttactggg gatcaagcct gattgggaga aaataaaata
    10621 ttatatttta ctggatgaat tgttttagct gtcagaccaa gtttactcat atatacttta
    10681 gattgattta aaacttcatt tttaatttaa aaggatctag gtgaagatcc tttttgataa
    10741 tctcatgacc aaaatccctt aacgtgagtt ttcgttccac tgagcgtcag accccgtaga
    10801 aaagatcaaa ggatcttctt gagatccttt ttttctgcgc gtaatctgct gcttgcaaac
    10861 aaaaaaacca ccgctaccag cggtggtttg tttgccggat caagagctac caactctttt
    10921 tccgaaggta actggcttca gcagagcgca gataccaaat actgttcttc tagtgtagcc
    10981 gtagttaggc caccacttca agaactctgt agcaccgcct acatacctcg ctctgctaat
    11041 cctgttacca gtggctgctg ccagtggcga taagtcgtgt cttaccgggt tggactcaag
    11101 acgatagtta ccggataagg cgcagcggtc gggctgaacg gggggttcgt gcacacagcc
    11161 cagcttggag cgaacgacct acaccgaact gagataccta cagcgtgagc tatgagaaag
    11221 cgccacgctt cccgaaggga gaaaggcgga caggtatccg gtaagcggca gggtcggaac
    11281 aggagagcgc acgagggagc ttccaggggg aaacgcctgg tatctttata gtcctgtcgg
    11341 gtttcgccac ctctgacttg agcgtcgatt tttgtgatgc tcgtcagggg ggcggagcct
    11401 atggaaaaac gccagcaacg cggccttttt acggttcctg ctcggatctg ttggaccgga
    11461 cagtagtcat ggttgatggg ctgcctgtat cgagtggtga ttttgtgccg agctgccggt
    11521 cggggagctg ttggctggct ggtggcagga tatattgtgg tgtaaacaaa ttgacgctta
    11581 gacaacttaa taacacattg cggacgtttt taatgtactg gggtt
//
