[The description below was written by a language model from this plasmid's Addgene catalogue record and the feature table of its GenBank file.]
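Description:
pEPOR2KN0071 is an 11.6 kb Level 2 MoClo (Golden Gate) binary vector for plant expression, built in the pICSL4723 backbone by BpiI-based assembly of Level 1 cassettes, with the BpiI sites destroyed in the process. The backbone carries a high-copy ColE1/pUC-type origin for E. coli, together with the pVS1 origin, RepA replication protein and StaA stability protein, which typically support maintenance in Agrobacterium. Bacterial selection is by kanamycin through an aphA-3 aminoglycoside phosphotransferase gene driven by the bla (AmpR) promoter. Nopaline-type left and right T-DNA border repeats flank the payload, defining the segment that can be transferred into plant cells. No plant selectable marker is annotated within the T-DNA.

The payload comprises three transcription units. In the first, the CaMV 35S promoter drives Streptococcus pyogenes Cas9 (the SpCas9-h version from pICSL11023). It is followed by an SV40 nuclear localisation signal and an EYFP coding sequence, apparently as a C-terminal fusion that would allow nuclease expression to be visualised, and the unit ends with the NOS terminator. Downstream are two single-guide RNA cassettes, each containing an SpCas9 gRNA scaffold. According to the record these are driven by the Arabidopsis U6-26 promoter, although that promoter is not annotated in the feature table. Both guides target AtIPCS1 (AT3G54020). The short attB2-like sites annotated after each scaffold are probably incidental sequence matches rather than functional Gateway elements.

The construct belongs to a toolkit assembled to compare the efficiency and specificity of different Cas nucleases in plants, and here it provides SpCas9 with two guides for targeted mutagenesis of the AtIPCS1 locus.
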