Addgene plasmid #117638: pEPOR2KN0071
Purpose: Level2 MoClo construct, containing level1 plant expression cassettes for SpCas9-h(pICSL11023) and sgRNA_AtIPCS1 {AT3G54020}(pEPOR1CB0093)and sgRNA_AtIPCS1 {AT3G54020}(pEPOR1CB0104)
Depositing lab: Nicola Patron. Depositing organization: Earlham Institute. Publication: Comparison of efficiency and specificity of CRISPR-associated (Cas) nucleases in plants: An expanded toolkit for precision genome engineering. Raitskin O, Schudoma C, West A, Patron NJ. PLoS One. 2019 Feb 27;14(2):e0211598. doi: 10.1371/journal.pone.0211598. eCollection 2019. PubMed 30811422.
Backbone
  Vector backbone: pICSL4723
  Vector type: Plant Expression
Growth in bacteria
  Bacterial resistance: Kanamycin, 50 μg/mL
  Growth temperature: 37°C
  Growth strain: DH5alpha
  Copy number: High Copy
Gene/Insert
  Gene/Insert name: [35S:SpCas9-h(pICSL11023) ] +[AtU6-26:sgRNA]
  Species: Synthetic
  Cloning method: Restriction Enzyme; 5′ cloning site BpiI (destroyed during cloning); 3′ cloning site BpiI (destroyed during cloning)
Terms and licenses: Academic/Nonprofit Terms; Industry Terms: Not Available to Industry
Depositor comments: Please visit https://www.biorxiv.org/content/early/2018/09/20/422766 for BioRxiv preprint
How to cite: pEPOR2KN0071 was a gift from Nicola Patron (Addgene plasmid # 117638 ; http://n2t.net/addgene:117638 ; RRID:Addgene_117638)
